Addgene plasmid #35104: pBN63
Depositing lab: John McCusker. Depositing organization: Duke University. Publication: Cytosine deaminase MX cassettes as positive/negative selectable markers in Saccharomyces cerevisiae. Hartzog PE, Nicholson BP, McCusker JH. Yeast. 2005 Jul 30;22(10):789-98. 10.1002/yea.1245 PubMed 16088873.
Backbone
  Vector backbone: pFA6-kanMX3
  Vector type: Yeast replicating
  Selectable markers: Cytosine
Growth in bacteria
  Bacterial resistance: Ampicillin, 100 μg/mL
  Growth temperature: 37°C
  Growth strain: DH5alpha
  Copy number: High Copy
Gene/Insert
  Gene/Insert name: fcy1PR (alt name: cytosine deaminase)
  Species: S. cerevisiae (budding yeast)
Terms and licenses: Academic/Nonprofit Terms; Industry Terms: Not Available to Industry
How to cite: pBN63 was a gift from John McCusker (Addgene plasmid # 35104 ; http://n2t.net/addgene:35104 ; RRID:Addgene_35104)
