[The description below was written by a language model from this plasmid's Addgene catalogue record and pLannotate feature annotations shown in this document.]
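Description:
pBN63 is a 4.5 kb plasmid built on the pFA6-kanMX3 backbone that carries a cytosine deaminase "MX" marker cassette for Saccharomyces cerevisiae. In E. coli it is maintained at high copy through a ColE1/pUC-type origin and selected with ampicillin via the β-lactamase gene and its native promoter. The catalogue lists the vector type as "yeast replicating", but the feature table shows no yeast origin (no 2μ, ARS or CEN element). This fits the usual role of pFA6-series plasmids as PCR templates for integrative marker cassettes rather than as autonomously replicating yeast vectors. Small fragments annotated as lacI, rop and bom are backbone remnants, not functional genes.

The payload is the S. cerevisiae FCY1 coding sequence, placed directly between the Ashbya gossypii TEF promoter and TEF terminator, the heterologous regulatory elements that define MX cassettes and limit homology to the yeast genome. Fcy1 deaminates cytosine to uracil in the pyrimidine salvage pathway. According to the associated publication title, such cassettes serve as positive/negative selectable markers, and the record lists cytosine as the selection. From general knowledge, positive selection relies on cytosine use as a pyrimidine source in a suitable mutant background, while counterselection exploits conversion of 5-fluorocytosine to toxic 5-fluorouracil. The insert is named "fcy1PR", but the record does not explain this designation or state how it differs from wild-type FCY1. About 560 bp of unannotated sequence lies on each side of the cassette. In kanMX3-type backbones such regions are often direct repeats that allow marker loss by recombination, though that is not annotated here. SP6 and T7 promoters lie at the outer edges of this region.
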