Features (pLannotate 1.2.2; 11 found; start..end, strand, type, name):
    565..908     +  promoter       TEF promoter: Ashbya gossypii TEF promoter
    909..1382    +  CDS            FCY1 (sequence withheld): FCY1_YEAST - Experimental evidence at protein level: Swiss-Prot protein existence level 1. Catalyzes the hydrolytic deamination of cytosine to uracil or 5-methylcytosine to thymine. Is involved in the pyrimidine salvage pathway, which allows the cell to utilize cytosine for pyrimidine nucleotide synthesis. From Saccharomyces cerevisiae (strain ATCC 204508 / S288c) (Baker's yeast).
   1391..1588    +  terminator     TEF terminator: Ashbya gossypii TEF terminator
   2150..2168    -  promoter       T7 promoter: promoter for bacteriophage T7 RNA polymerase
   2190..2243    -  CDS            lacI (fragment): lac repressor; lacI; The lac repressor binds to the lac operator to inhibit transcription in E. coli. This inhibition can be relieved by adding lactose or isopropyl-β-D-thiogalactopyranoside (IPTG).
   2426..3014    -  rep_origin     ori: high-copy-number ColE1/pMB1/pBR322/pUC origin of replication
   3185..4045    -  CDS            AmpR: β-lactamase; bla; confers resistance to ampicillin, carbenicillin, and related antibiotics
   4046..4150    -  promoter       AmpR promoter: bla
   4245..4280    +  CDS            rop (fragment): Rop protein, which maintains plasmids at low copy number; rop
   4382..4433    +  misc_feature   bom (fragment): basis of mobility region from pBR322
   4496..2       +  promoter       SP6 promoter (across the origin): promoter for bacteriophage SP6 RNA polymerase
>Addgene plasmid #35104 | pBN63 | depositor full sequence | sequence record 83397 | pBN63 sequence 4512 bps
GAACGCGGCCGCCAGCTGAAGCTTCGTACGCTGCAGGTCGACGGATCCCCGGGTTAATTAAGGCGCGCCA
GATCTCATTATTGCACTGGGTGTTCTGGGCGGGACTGCACACGCTGCCAATGAAGTAACTTTCCTGGGTT
CAGTAAGCGCAACAACCTGTGACCTGACCACTTCTGTCAACGGCGCCGCTCAGCCGAACCAGGTTGTTCA
GCTGGGTACCGTTCAGGCTAACCAGCCGGGTAATTTTGTTGACTTCGCCATGAAACCGGTTGACCCGAAT
GCACAGGGTTGTGCAAATCTGGCTCAGAAAACGGCCACTGTTTCCTGGGCTTCTGCTGCCCTGGATGGCG
AAGGCTTTGGGGCAACCAGCGGTACAGCTACTGATGCCAAAGTACTGGTTGAAAGCGTGAACTCCAAAAA
CCCGGGGGCTGTAAACGCTAACGCCAGCACGGTTGACTTTGAAGGTGCCAAGCTGACCACCGACGGCCTG
CAGTTCAAAGCCAAGCTGAAAGGTGGTGCGACCGAGTTTAGCTTGCCTCGTCCCCGCCGGGTCACCCGGC
CAGCGACATGGAGGCCCAGAATACCCTCCTTGACAGTCTTGACGTGCGCAGCTCAGGGGCATGATGTGAC
TGTCGCCCGTACATTTAGCCCATACATCCCCATGTATAATCATTTGCATCCATACATTTTGATGGCCGCA
CGGCGCGAAGCAAAAATTACGGCTCCTCGCTGCAGACCTGCGAGCAGGGAAACGCTCCCCTCACAGACGC
GTTGAATTGTCCCCACGCCGCGCCCCTGTAGAGAAATATAAAAGGTTAGGATTTGCCACTGAGGTTCTTC
TTTCATATACTTCCTTTTAAAATCTTGCTAGGATACAGTTCTCACATCACATCCGAACATAAACAACC
[474 nt withheld, positions 909-1382]
TAGTCAGTACTGACAATAAAAAGATTCTTGTTTTCAAGAACTTGTCATTTGTATAGTTTTTTTATATTGT
AGTTGTTCTATTTTAATCAAATGTTAGCGTGATTTATATTTTTTTTCGCCTCGACATCATCTGCCCAGAT
GCGAAGTTAAGTGCGCAGAAAGTAATATCATGCGTCAATCGTATGTGAATGCTGGTCGCTATACTGCTGT
CGATTCGATACTAACGCCGCCATCCAGTGTCGACATTATTGCACTGGGTGTTCTGGGCGGGACTGCACAC
GCTGCCAATGAAGTAACTTTCCTGGGTTCAGTAAGCGCAACAACCTGTGACCTGACCACTTCTGTCAACG
GCGCCGCTCAGCCGAACCAGGTTGTTCAGCTGGGTACCGTTCAGGCTAACCAGCCGGGTAATTTTGTTGA
CTTCGCCATGAAACCGGTTGACCCGAATGCACAGGGTTGTGCAAATCTGGCTCAGAAAACGGCCACTGTT
TCCTGGGCTTCTGCTGCCCTGGATGGCGAAGGCTTTGGGGCAACCAGCGGTACAGCTACTGATGCCAAAG
TACTGGTTGAAAGCGTGAACTCCAAAAACCCGGGGGCTGTAAACGCTAACGCCAGCACGGTTGACTTTGA
AGGTGCCAAGCTGACCACCGACGGCCTGCAGTTCAAAGCCAAGCTGAAAGGTGGTGCGACCGAGTTTAAA
CGAGCTCGAATTCATCGATGATATCAGATCCACTAGTGGCCTATGCGGCCGCGGATCTGCCGGTCTCCCT
ATAGTGAGTCGTATTAATTTCGATAAGCCAGGTTAACCTGCATTAATGAATCGGCCAACGCGCGGGGAGA
GGCGGTTTGCGTATTGGGCGCTCTTCCGCTTCCTCGCTCACTGACTCGCTGCGCTCGGTCGTTCGGCTGC
GGCGAGCGGTATCAGCTCACTCAAAGGCGGTAATACGGTTATCCACAGAATCAGGGGATAACGCAGGAAA
GAACATGTGAGCAAAAGGCCAGCAAAAGGCCAGGAACCGTAAAAAGGCCGCGTTGCTGGCGTTTTTCCAT
AGGCTCCGCCCCCCTGACGAGCATCACAAAAATCGACGCTCAAGTCAGAGGTGGCGAAACCCGACAGGAC
TATAAAGATACCAGGCGTTTCCCCCTGGAAGCTCCCTCGTGCGCTCTCCTGTTCCGACCCTGCCGCTTAC
CGGATACCTGTCCGCCTTTCTCCCTTCGGGAAGCGTGGCGCTTTCTCAATGCTCACGCTGTAGGTATCTC
AGTTCGGTGTAGGTCGTTCGCTCCAAGCTGGGCTGTGTGCACGAACCCCCCGTTCAGCCCGACCGCTGCG
CCTTATCCGGTAACTATCGTCTTGAGTCCAACCCGGTAAGACACGACTTATCGCCACTGGCAGCAGCCAC
TGGTAACAGGATTAGCAGAGCGAGGTATGTAGGCGGTGCTACAGAGTTCTTGAAGTGGTGGCCTAACTAC
GGCTACACTAGAAGGACAGTATTTGGTATCTGCGCTCTGCTGAAGCCAGTTACCTTCGGAAAAAGAGTTG
GTAGCTCTTGATCCGGCAAACAAACCACCGCTGGTAGCGGTGGTTTTTTTGTTTGCAAGCAGCAGATTAC
GCGCAGAAAAAAAGGATCTCAAGAAGATCCTTTGATCTTTTCTACGGGGTCTGACGCTCAGTGGAACGAA
AACTCACGTTAAGGGATTTTGGTCATGAGATTATCAAAAAGGATCTTCACCTAGATCCTTTTAAATTAAA
AATGAAGTTTTAAATCAATCTAAAGTATATATGAGTAAACTTGGTCTGACAGTTACCAATGCTTAATCAG
TGAGGCACCTATCTCAGCGATCTGTCTATTTCGTTCATCCATAGTTGCCTGACTCCCCGTCGTGTAGATA
ACTACGATACGGGAGGGCTTACCATCTGGCCCCAGTGCTGCAATGATACCGCGAGACCCACGCTCACCGG
CTCCAGATTTATCAGCAATAAACCAGCCAGCCGGAAGGGCCGAGCGCAGAAGTGGTCCTGCAACTTTATC
CGCCTCCATCCAGTCTATTAATTGTTGCCGGGAAGCTAGAGTAAGTAGTTCGCCAGTTAATAGTTTGCGC
AACGTTGTTGCCATTGCTACAGGCATCGTGGTGTCACGCTCGTCGTTTGGTATGGCTTCATTCAGCTCCG
GTTCCCAACGATCAAGGCGAGTTACATGATCCCCCATGTTGTGCAAAAAAGCGGTTAGCTCCTTCGGTCC
TCCGATCGTTGTCAGAAGTAAGTTGGCCGCAGTGTTATCACTCATGGTTATGGCAGCACTGCATAATTCT
CTTACTGTCATGCCATCCGTAAGATGCTTTTCTGTGACTGGTGAGTACTCAACCAAGTCATTCTGAGAAT
AGTGTATGCGGCGACCGAGTTGCTCTTGCCCGGCGTCAATACGGGATAATACCGCGCCACATAGCAGAAC
TTTAAAAGTGCTCATCATTGGAAAACGTTCTTCGGGGCGAAAACTCTCAAGGATCTTACCGCTGTTGAGA
TCCAGTTCGATGTAACCCACTCGTGCACCCAACTGATCTTCAGCATCTTTTACTTTCACCAGCGTTTCTG
GGTGAGCAAAAACAGGAAGGCAAAATGCCGCAAAAAAGGGAATAAGGGCGACACGGAAATGTTGAATACT
CATACTCTTCCTTTTTCAATATTATTGAAGCATTTATCAGGGTTATTGTCTCATGAGCGGATACATATTT
GAATGTATTTAGAAAAATAAACAAATAGGGGTTCCGCGCACATTTCCCCGAAAAGTGCCACCTGACGTCT
AAGAAACCATTATTATCATGACATTAACCTATAAAAATAGGCGTATCACGAGGCCCTTTCGTCTCGCGCG
TTTCGGTGATGACGGTGAAAACCTCTGACACATGCAGCTCCCGGAGACGGTCACAGCTTGTCTGTAAGCG
GATGCCGGGAGCAGACAAGCCCGTCAGGGCGCGTCAGCGGGTGTTGGCGGGTGTCGGGGCTGGCTTAACT
ATGCGGCATCAGAGCAGATTGTACTGAGAGTGCACCATATGGACATATTGTCGTTAGAACGCGGCTACAA
TTAATACATAACCTTATGTATCATACACATACGATTTAGGTGACACTATA
