>Addgene plasmid #35104 | pBN63 | addgene partial sequence | sequence record 52323 | T7 5'-TAATACGACTCACTATAGGG-3'
CTAGTGGATCTGATATCATCGATGAATTCGAGCTCGTTTACCGTAAACTCGGTCGCACCACCTTTCAGCT
TGGCTTTGAACTGCAGGCCGTCGGTGGTCAGCTTGGCACCTTCAAAGTCAACCGTGCTGGCGTTAGCGTT
TACAGCCCCCGGGTTTTTGGAGTTCACGCTTTCAACCAGTACTTTGGCATCAGTAGCTGTACCGCTGGTT
GCCCCAAAGCCTTCGCCATCCAGGGCAGTAGAAGCCCAGGAAACAGTGGCCGTTTTCTGAGCCAGATTTG
CACAACCCTGTGCATTCGGGTCAACCGGTTTCATGGCGAAGTCAACAAAATTACCCGGCTGGTTAGCCTG
AACGGTACCCAGCTGAACAACCTGGTTCGGCTGAGCGGCGCCGTTGACAGAAGTGGTCAGGTCACAGGTT
GTTGCGCTTACTGAACCCAGGAAAGTTACTTCATTGGCAGCGTGTGCAGTCCCGCCCAGAACACCCAGTG
CATTAATGTCGACACTGGATGGCGGCGTTAGTATCGAATCGACAGCAGGATAGCGACCAGCATTCACATA
CGATTGACGCATGATATTACTTTCTGCGCACTTAACTTCGCATCTGGGCAGATGATGTCGAGGCGAAAAA
AAATATAAATCACGCTAACATTTGATTAAAATAGAACAACTACAATATAAAAAAACTATACAAATGACAA
GTTCTTGAAAACAAGAATCTTTTTATTGTCAGTACTGATTA
[84 nt withheld, positions 742-825]
